>Addgene plasmid #13358 | pMXs-Gdf3 | addgene full sequence | sequence record 304686 | Addgene NGS Result
AATGAAAGACCCCACCTGTAGGTTTGGCAAGCTAGCTTAAGTAACGCCATTTTGCAAGGCATGGAAAAAT
ACATAACTGAGAATAGAAAAGTTCAGATCAAGGTCAGGAACAGATGGAACAGCTGAATATGGGCCAAACA
GGATATCTGTGGTAAGCAGTTCCTGCCCCGGCTCAGGGCCAAGAACAGATGGAACAGCTGAATATGGGCC
AAACAGGATATCTGTGGTAAGCAGTTCCTGCCCCGGCTCAGGGCCAAGAACAGATGGTCCCCAGATGCGG
TCCAGCCCTCAGCAGTTTCTAGAGAACCATCAGATGTTTCCAGGGTGCCCCAAGGACCTGAAATGACCCT
GTGCCTTATTTGAACTAACCAATCAGTTCGCTTCTCGCTTCTGTTCGCGCGCTTCTGCTCCCCGAGCTCA
ATAAAAGAGCCCACAACCCCTCACTCGGCGCGCCAGTCCTCCGATTGACTGAGTCGCCCGGGTACCCGTG
TATCCAATAAACCCTCTTGCAGTTGCATCCGACTTGTGGTCTCGCTGTTCCTTGGGAGGGTCTCCTCTGA
GTGATTGACTACCCGTCAGCGGGGGTCTTTCATTTGGGGGCTCGTCCGGGATCGGGAGACCCCTGCCCAG
GGACCACCGACCCACCACCGGGAGGTAAGCTGGCCAGCAACTTATCTGTGTCTGTCCGATTGTCTAGTGT
CTATGACTGATTTTATGCGCCTGCGTCGGTACTAGTTAGCTAACTAGCTCTGTATCTGGCGGACCCGTGG
TGGAACTGACGAGTTCGGAACACCCGGCCGCAACCCTGGGAGACGTCCCAGGGACTTCGGGGGCCGTTTT
TGTGGCCCGACCTGAGTCCAAAAATCCCGATCGTTTTGGACTCTTTGGTGCACCCCCCTAATAGGAGGGA
TATGTGGTTCTGGTAGGAGACGAGAACCTAAAACAGTTCCCGCCTCCGTCTGAATTTTTGCTTTCGGTTT
GGGACCGAAGCCGCGCCGCGCGTCTTGTCTGCTGCAGCATCGTTCTGTGTTGTCTCTGTCTGACTGTGTT
TCTGTATTTGTCTGAAAATTAGGGCCAGACTGTTACCACTCCCTTAAGTTTGACCTTAGGTCACTGGAAA
GATGTCGAGCGGATCGCTCACAACCAGTCGGTAGATGTCAAGAAGAGACGTTGGGTTACCTTCTGCTCTG
CAGAATGGCCAACCTTTAACGTCGGATGGCCGCGAGACGGCACCTTTAACCGAGACCTCATCACCCAGGT
TAAGATCAAGGTCTTTTCACCTGGCCCGCATGGACACCCAGACCAGGTCCCCTACATCGTGACCTGGGAA
GCCTTGGCTTTTGACCCCCCTCCCTGGGTCAAGCCCTTTGTACACCCTAAGCCTCCGCCTCCTCTTCCTC
CATCCGCCCCGTCTCTCCCCCTTGAACCTCCTCGTTCGACCCCGCCTCGATCCTCCCTTTATCCAGCCCT
CACTCCTTCTCTAGGCGCCCCCATATGGCCATATGAGATCTTATATGGGGCACCCCCGCCCCTTGTAAAC
TTCCCTGACCCTGACATGACAAGAGTTACTAACAGCCCCTCTCTCCAAGCTCACTTACAGGCTCTCTACT
TAGTCCAGCACGAAGTCTGGAGACCTCTGGCGGCAGCCTACCAAGAACAACTGGACCGACCGGTGGTACC
TCACCCTTACCGAGTCGGCGACACAGTGTGGGTCCGCCGACACCAGACTAAGAACCTAGAACCTCGCTGG
AAAGGACCTTACACAGTCCTGCTGACCACCCCCACCGCCCTCAAAGTAGACGGCATCGCAGCTTGGATAC
ACGCCGCCCACGTGAAGGCTGCCGACCCCGGGGGTGGACCATCCTCTAGACTGCCGGATCTAGCTAGTTA
ATTAAGGATCCCAGTGTGGTGGTACGGGAAATCACAAGTTTGTACAAAAAAGCAGGCTCGACCATGCAGC
CTTATCAACGGCTTCTGGCGCTTGGCTTCCTTCTGTTAACCCTGCCCTGGGGCCAGACATCCGAGTTTCA
AGACTCTGACCTTTTGCAGTTTCTGGGATTAGAGAAAGCGCCTTCACCTCACAGGTTCCAACCTGTGCCT
CGCGTCTTAAGGAAAATCATCCGGGCTCGAGAAGCCGCTGCAGCCAGTGGGGCCTCGCAGGACTTATGCT
ACGTGAAGGAGCTGGGTGTTCGTGGGAACCTGCTTCAGCTTCTCCCAGACCAGGGTTTTTTCCTTAATAC
ACAGAAACCTTTCCAAGATGGCTCCTGTCTCCAGAAGGTCCTCTATTTTAACTTGTCTGCCATCAAAGAA
AAGGCAAAGTTGACCATGGCCCAGCTGACTCTAGACTTGGGGCCCAGGTCCTACTATAACCTGCGACCAG
AGCTGGTGGTTGCTCTGTCTGTGGTTCAGGACCGGGGCGTGTGGGGGCGATCCCACCCTAAGGTGGGCAG
ATTGCTTTTTCTGCGGTCTGTCCCTGGGCCTCAAGGTCAGCTCCAGTTCAACCTGCAGGGTGCGCTTAAG
GATTGGAGCAGCAACCGACTGAAGAATTTGGACTTACACTTAGAGATTTTGGTCAAAGAGGACAGATACT
CCAGGGTAACTGTCCAGCCCGAGAACCCCTGTGACCCGCTGCTCCGCTCTCTACATGCCTCGCTGCTGGT
GGTAACCCTCAATCCTAAACACTGTCATCCTTCTTCCAGAAAAAGGAGGGCGGCCATCTCTGTCCCCAAG
GGTTTCTGTAGGAACTTCTGCCACCGTCATCAGCTGTTCATCAACTTCCAGGACCTGGGTTGGCACAAGT
GGGTCATCGCCCCTAAGGGGTTCATGGCAAATTACTGTCATGGAGAGTGCCCCTTCTCAATGACCACGTA
TTTAAATAGTTCCAATTATGCTTTCATGCAGGCTCTGATGCATATGGCTGACCCCAAGGTCCCCAAGGCT
GTCTGTGTCCCCACCAAGCTCTCGCCCATCTCCATGCTCTATCAGGATAGTGATAAGAACGTCATTCTCC
GACATTATGAAGACATGGTAGTCGATGAGTGTGGGTGTGGGTAGTCTCGGGACTAGGCTAGGAGTGTACC
CAGCTTTCTTGTACAAAGTGGTGATATTCCAGCTGAGCGCCGGTCGCTACCATTACCAGTTGGTCTGGTG
TCAAAAATAATAATAACCGGGCAGGCCATGTCTGCCCGTATTTCGCGTAAGGAAATCCATTATGTACTAT
TTAAACTCGAGCGGCCGCCAGCACAGTGGTCGACGATAAAATAAAAGATTTTATTTAGTCTCCAGAAAAA
GGGGGGAATGAAAGACCCCACCTGTAGGTTTGGCAAGCTAGCTTAAGTAACGCCATTTTGCAAGGCATGG
AAAAATACATAACTGAGAATAGAGAAGTTCAGATCAAGGTCAGGAACAGATGGAACAGCTGAATATGGGC
CAAACAGGATATCTGTGGTAAGCAGTTCCTGCCCCGGCTCAGGGCCAAGAACAGATGGAACAGCTGAATA
TGGGCCAAACAGGATATCTGTGGTAAGCAGTTCCTGCCCCGGCTCAGGGCCAAGAACAGATGGTCCCCAG
ATGCGGTCCAGCCCTCAGCAGTTTCTAGAGAACCATCAGATGTTTCCAGGGTGCCCCAAGGACCTGAAAT
GACCCTGTGCCTTATTTGAACTAACCAATCAGTTCGCTTCTCGCTTCTGTTCGCGCGCTTCTGCTCCCCG
AGCTCAATAAAAGAGCCCACAACCCCTCACTCGGGGCGCCAGTCCTCCGATTGACTGAGTCGCCCGGGTA
CCCGTGTATCCAATAAACCCTCTTGCAGTTGCATCCGACTTGTGGTCTCGCTGTTCCTTGGGAGGGTCTC
CTCTGAGTGATTGACTACCCGTCAGCGGGGGTCTTTCACATGCAGCATGTATCAAAATTAATTTGGTTTT
TTTTCTTAAGTATTTACATTAAATGGCCATAGTTGCATTAATGAATCGGCCAACGCGCGGGGAGAGGCGG
TTTGCGTATTGGGCGCTCTTCCGCTTCCTCGCTCACTGACTCGCTGCGCTCGGTCGTTCGGCTGCGGCGA
GCGGTATCAGCTCACTCAAAGGCGGTAATACGGTTATCCACAGAATCAGGGGATAACGCAGGAAAGAACA
TGTGAGCAAAAGGCCAGCAAAAGGCCAGGAACCGTAAAAAGGCCGCGTTGCTGGCGTTTTTCCATAGGCT
CCGCCCCCCTGACGAGCATCACAAAAATCGACGCTCAAGTCAGAGGTGGCGAAACCCGACAGGACTATAA
AGATACCAGGCGTTTCCCCCTGGAAGCTCCCTCGTGCGCTCTCCTGTTCCGACCCTGCCGCTTACCGGAT
ACCTGTCCGCCTTTCTCCCTTCGGGAAGCGTGGCGCTTTCTCATAGCTCACGCTGTAGGTATCTCAGTTC
GGTGTAGGTCGTTCGCTCCAAGCTGGGCTGTGTGCACGAACCCCCCGTTCAGCCCGACCGCTGCGCCTTA
TCCGGTAACTATCGTCTTGAGTCCAACCCGGTAAGACACGACTTATCGCCACTGGCAGCAGCCACTGGTA
ACAGGATTAGCAGAGCGAGGTATGTAGGCGGTGCTACAGAGTTCTTGAAGTGGTGGCCTAACTACGGCTA
CACTAGAAGAACAGTATTTGGTATCTGCGCTCTGCTGAAGCCAGTTACCTTCGGAAAAAGAGTTGGTAGC
TCTTGATCCGGCAAACAAACCACCGCTGGTAGCGGTGGTTTTTTTGTTTGCAAGCAGCAGATTACGCGCA
GAAAAAAAGGATCTCAAGAAGATCCTTTGATCTTTTCTACGGGGTCTGACGCTCAGTGGAACGAAAACTC
ACGTTAAGGGATTTTGGTCATGAGATTATCAAAAAGGATCTTCACCTAGATCCTTTTGCGGCCGGCCGCA
AATCAATCTAAAGTATATATGAGTAAACTTGGTCTGACAGTTACCAATGCTTAATCAGTGAGGCACCTAT
CTCAGCGATCTGTCTATTTCGTTCATCCATAGTTGCCTGACTCCCCGTCGTGTAGATAACTACGATACGG
GAGGGCTTACCATCTGGCCCCAGTGCTGCAATGATACCGCGAGACCCACGCTCACCGGCTCCAGATTTAT
CAGCAATAAACCAGCCAGCCGGAAGGGCCGAGCGCAGAAGTGGTCCTGCAACTTTATCCGCCTCCATCCA
GTCTATTAATTGTTGCCGGGAAGCTAGAGTAAGTAGTTCGCCAGTTAATAGTTTGCGCAACGTTGTTGCC
ATTGCTACAGGCATCGTGGTGTCACGCTCGTCGTTTGGTATGGCTTCATTCAGCTCCGGTTCCCAACGAT
CAAGGCGAGTTACATGATCCCCCATGTTGTGCAAAAAAGCGGTTAGCTCCTTCGGTCCTCCGATCGTTGT
CAGAAGTAAGTTGGCCGCAGTGTTATCACTCATGGTTATGGCAGCACTGCATAATTCTCTTACTGTCATG
CCATCCGTAAGATGCTTTTCTGTGACTGGTGAGTACTCAACCAAGTCATTCTGAGAATAGTGTATGCGGC
GACCGAGTTGCTCTTGCCCGGCGTCAATACGGGATAATACCGCGCCACATAGCAGAACTTTAAAAGTGCT
CATCATTGGAAAACGTTCTTCGGGGCGAAAACTCTCAAGGATCTTACCGCTGTTGAGATCCAGTTCGATG
TAACCCACTCGTGCACCCAACTGATCTTCAGCATCTTTTACTTTCACCAGCGTTTCTGGGTGAGCAAAAA
CAGGAAGGCAAAATGCCGCAAAAAAGGGAATAAGGGCGACACGGAAATGTTGAATACTCATACTCTTCCT
TTTTCAATATTATTGAAGCATTTATCAGGGTTATTGTCTCATGAGCGGATACATATTTGAATGTATTTAG
AAAAATAAACAAATAGGGGTTCCGCGCACATTTCCCCGAAAAGTGCCACCTGCAT
Features (pLannotate 1.2.2; 14 found; start..end, strand, type, name):
      1..594     +  LTR            LTR: long terminal repeat from Moloney murine leukemia virus
    657..856     +  misc_feature   MMLV Ψ: packaging signal of Moloney murine leukemia virus (MMLV)
    908..996     +  misc_feature   MESV Ψ (fragment): packaging signal of murine embryonic stem cell virus
   1073..1489    +  CDS            gag (truncated): truncated Moloney murine leukemia virus (MMLV) gag gene lacking the start codon
   1499..1873    +  misc_feature   pol region: Moloney murine leukemia virus (MMLV) pol region containing the splice acceptor site
   1924..1948    +  protein_bind   attB1: mutant version of attB; recombination site for the Gateway® BP reaction BP Clonase™
   1954..3051    +  CDS            Gdf3: GDF3_MOUSE - Also known as Gdf-3, Vgr-2. Experimental evidence at protein level: Swiss-Prot protein existence level 1. Growth factor involved in early embryonic development and adipose-tissue homeostasis. During embryogenesis controls formation of anterior visceral endoderm and mesoderm and the establishment of anterior-posterior identity through a receptor complex comprising the receptor ACVR1B and the coreceptor TDGF1/Cripto (PubMed:16368929, PubMed:17936261). Regulates adipose-tissue homeostasis and energy balance under nutrient overload in part by signaling through the receptor complex bas
   3078..3102    -  protein_bind   attB2: mutant version of attB; recombination site for the Gateway® BP reaction BP Clonase™
   3297..3418    +  LTR            3' LTR (ΔU3) (fragment): self-inactivating 3' long terminal repeat (LTR) from Moloney murine leukemia virus
   3419..3888    +  LTR            LTR: long terminal repeat from Moloney murine leukemia virus
   3954..4006    -  CDS            lacI (fragment): lac repressor; lacI; The lac repressor binds to the lac operator to inhibit transcription in E. coli. This inhibition can be relieved by adding lactose or isopropyl-β-D-thiogalactopyranoside (IPTG).
   4189..4777    -  rep_origin     ori: high-copy-number ColE1/pMB1/pBR322/pUC origin of replication
   4941..5801    -  CDS            AmpR: β-lactamase; bla; confers resistance to ampicillin, carbenicillin, and related antibiotics
   5802..5906    -  promoter       AmpR promoter: bla
