[The description below was written by a language model from this plasmid's Addgene catalogue record and pLannotate feature annotations shown in this document.]
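Description:
pMXs-Gdf3 is a Moloney murine leukemia virus (MMLV)-based retroviral expression plasmid carrying the unmutated mouse growth differentiation factor 3 (Gdf3, also known as Vgr-2 or ecat9) coding sequence in the pMXs backbone. In bacteria it is maintained as a high-copy plasmid through a ColE1/pUC-type origin and selected with ampicillin via the β-lactamase gene and its native promoter. The record shows no mammalian selection marker or reporter, so transduced cells cannot be selected with a drug or identified by a reporter.

The viral portion begins with a 5′ MMLV LTR, which supplies the promoter activity for the genomic transcript. It is followed by the MMLV packaging signal, a fragment annotated as an MESV Ψ, a truncated gag lacking its start codon (which extends the packaging region without producing Gag protein), and a pol segment containing the splice acceptor. The roughly 1.1 kb Gdf3 open reading frame sits downstream, flanked by attB1 and attB2 sites. This suggests the insert passed through Gateway recombination, although the catalogue lists restriction enzyme cloning. No tag is annotated on the insert. LTR sequence at the 3′ end closes the provirus. Part of it is annotated as a ΔU3 fragment, but the adjacent stretch matches a standard MMLV LTR, so the record does not clearly indicate a self-inactivating design.

Because gag, pol and env functions are absent, the plasmid must be introduced into a packaging cell line to yield replication-defective virus, which then integrates and expresses Gdf3 from the LTR in dividing target cells. It was deposited in connection with the work on inducing pluripotent stem cells from mouse fibroblasts using defined factors. The record does not state what role Gdf3 played in that work.
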