Addgene plasmid #13358: pMXs-Gdf3
Depositing lab: Shinya Yamanaka. Depositing organization: Kyoto University, Center for iPS Cell Research and Application. Publication: Induction of pluripotent stem cells from mouse embryonic and adult fibroblast cultures by defined factors. Takahashi K, Yamanaka S. Cell. 2006 Aug 25. 126(4):663-76. 10.1016/j.cell.2006.07.024 PubMed 16904174.
Backbone
  Vector backbone: pMXs
  Backbone size w/o insert (bp): 4600
  Vector type: Mammalian Expression, Retroviral
Growth in bacteria
  Bacterial resistance: Ampicillin, 100 μg/mL
  Growth temperature: 37°C
  Growth strain: DH5alpha
  Copy number: High Copy
Gene/Insert
  Gene/Insert name: growth differentiation factor 3 (alt name: Gdf3)
  Species: M. musculus (mouse)
  Insert size (bp): 1101
  Mutation: None
  Entrez Gene: Gdf3 (a.k.a. Vgr2, Gdf-3, Vgr-2, ecat9, C78318, MGC123990, MGC123991)
  Cloning method: Restriction Enzyme
  Sequencing primers: 5′ pMX-S1811
Resource information
  A portion of this plasmid was derived from a plasmid made by: pMXs is from Dr. Toshio Kitamura of the University of Tokyo, the Institute of Medical Science. If you use this plasmid in a paper, please cite: Retrovirus-mediated gene transfer and expression cloning: powerful tools in functional genomics. Exp Hematol. 2003 Nov;31(11):1007-14. Kitamura T, Koshino Y, Shibata F, Oki T, Nakajima H, Nosaka T, Kumagai H.
Terms and licenses: Academic/Nonprofit Terms; Industry Terms: Not Available to Industry
Depositor comments: The sequence of primer pMX-S1811 is GAC GGC ATC GCA GCT TGG ATA CAC.
How to cite: pMXs-Gdf3 was a gift from Shinya Yamanaka (Addgene plasmid # 13358 ; http://n2t.net/addgene:13358 ; RRID:Addgene_13358)
