>Addgene plasmid #13358 | pMXs-Gdf3 | addgene partial sequence | sequence record 19737 | 13358 with pBMN5'
TCCTCTGACTGCCGGATCTAGCTAGTTAATTAAGGATCCCAGTGTGGTGGTACGGGAAATCACAAGTTTG
TACAAAAAAGCAGGCTCGACCATGCAGCCTTATCAACGGCTTCTGGCGCTTGGCTTCCTTCTGTTAACCC
TGCCCTGGGGCCAGACATCCGAGTTTCAAGACTCTGACCTTTTGCAGTTTCTGGGATTAGAGAAAGCGCC
TTCACCTCACAGGTTCCAACCTGTGCCTCGCGTCTTAAGGAAAATCATCCGGGCTCGAGAAGCCGCTGCA
GCCAGTGGGGCCTCGCAGGACTTATGCTACGTGAAGGAGCTGGGTGTTCGTGGGAACCTGCTTCAGCTTC
TCCCAGACCAGGGTTTTTTCCTTAATACACAGAAACCTTTCCAAGATGGCTCCTGTCTCCAGAAGGTCCT
CTATTTTAACTTGTCTGCCATCAAAGAAAAGGCAAAGTTGACCATGGCCCAGCTGACTCTAGACTTGGGG
CCCAGGTCCTACTATAACCTGCGACCAGAGCTGGTGGTTGCTCTGTCTGTGGTTCAGGACCGGGGCGTGT
GGGGGCGATCCCACCCTAAGGTGGGCAGATTGCTTTTTCTGCGGTCTGTCCCTGGGCCTCAAGGTCAGCT
CCAGTTCAACCTGCAGGGTGCGCTTAAGGATTGGAGCAGCAACCGACTGAAGAATTTGGACTTACACTTA
GAGATTTTGGTCAAAGAGGACAGATACTCCAGGGTAACTGTCCAGCCCGAGAACCCCTGTGACCCGCTGC
TCCGCTCTCTACATGCCTCGCTGCTGGTGGTAACCCTCAATCCTAAACACTGTCATCCTTCTTCCAGAAA
AGGAGGGCGGCCATCTCTGTCCCCAAGGGTTTCTGTAGGAACTTCTGCCACCGTCATCAGCTGTTCATCA
AC
